Addgene plasmid #53997: mEmerald-ARPp34-N-14
Purpose: Localization: Actin Related Protein, Excitation: 487, Emission: 509
Depositing lab: Michael Davidson. Depositing organization: Florida State University, Tallahassee.
Backbone
  Vector backbone: mEmerald-N1
  Backbone size w/o insert (bp): 4750
  Vector type: Mammalian Expression
  Selectable markers: Neomycin (select with G418)
Growth in bacteria
  Bacterial resistance: Kanamycin, 50 μg/mL
  Growth temperature: 37°C
  Growth strain: DH5alpha
  Copy number: High Copy
Gene/Insert
  Gene/Insert name: ARPp34 (alt name: NM_152862)
  Species: H. sapiens (human)
  Entrez Gene: ARPC2 (a.k.a. ARC34, PNAS-139, PRO2446, p34-Arc)
  Promoter: CMV
  Tag / fusion protein: mEmerald (C terminal on backbone)
  Cloning method: Unknown
  Sequencing primers: 5′ CMV-F; 3′ SV40pA-R
Terms and licenses: Academic/Nonprofit Terms; Industry Terms
Depositor comments: . Excitation = 487; Emission = 509. Localization data: Actin Related Protein
How to cite: mEmerald-ARPp34-N-14 was a gift from Michael Davidson (Addgene plasmid # 53997 ; http://n2t.net/addgene:53997 ; RRID:Addgene_53997)
