[The description below was written by a language model from this plasmid's Addgene catalogue record.]
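Description:
mEmerald-ARPp34-N-14 is a mammalian expression plasmid built on the mEmerald-N1 backbone (about 4.75 kb without the insert). It is designed to produce a fluorescently labelled subunit of the actin-related protein (Arp2/3) complex in cultured cells. The insert is human ARPp34, corresponding to the gene ARPC2 (also known as p34-Arc or ARC34). It is placed under the CMV promoter, a strong constitutive viral promoter widely used for transient and stable expression in mammalian cells. The coding sequence sits upstream of the backbone-encoded mEmerald, so the fluorescent protein is fused to the C terminus of ARPC2. The "N-14" in the name may refer to this N1-style arrangement and a linker between the two parts, but the record does not describe a linker. The cloning method is listed as unknown.

The plasmid is propagated in E. coli as a high-copy vector under kanamycin selection. It also carries a neomycin resistance marker, so stably transfected mammalian cells can be selected with G418. The listed sequencing primers imply an SV40 polyadenylation signal downstream of the fusion. No feature table was provided, so other backbone elements, such as the origin of replication, are not documented here.

mEmerald is a bright green GFP derivative, with excitation recorded at 487 nm and emission at 509 nm. The stated purpose is localization. The fusion serves as a live- or fixed-cell imaging marker for the actin-related protein, for visualising where this protein localizes by fluorescence microscopy.
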