>Addgene plasmid #53997 | mEmerald-ARPp34-N-14 | depositor partial sequence | sequence record 84190 | insert sequence
GATCCGCTAGCGCTACCGGACTCAGATCTCGAGACCGCCATGATCCTGCTGGAGGTGAACAACCGCATCA
TCGAGGAGACGCTCGCGCTCAAGTTCGAGAACGCAGCCGCCGGAAACAAACCGGAAGCAGTAGAAGTAAC
ATTTGCAGATTTCGATGGGGTCCTCTATCATATTTCAAATCCTAATGGAGACAAAACAAAAGTGATGGTC
AGTATTTCTTTGAAATTCTACAAGGAACTTCAGGCACATGGTGCTGATGAGTTATTAAAGAGGGTGTACG
GGAGTTTCTTGGTAAATCCAGAATCAGGATACAATGTCTCTTTGCTATATGACCTTGAAAATCTTCCGGC
ATCCAAGGATTCCATTGTGCATCAAGCTGGCATGTTGAAGCGAAATTGTTTTGCCTCTGTCTTTGAAAAA
TACTTCCAATTCCAAGAAGAGGGCAAGGAAGGAGAGAACAGGGCAGTTATCCATTATAGGGATGATGAGA
CCATGTATGTTGAGTCTAAAAAGGACAGAGTCACAGTAGTCTTCAGCACAGTGTTTAAGGATGACGACGA
TGTGGTCATTGGAAAGGTGTTCATGCAGGAGTTCAAAGAAGGACGCAGAGCCAGCCACACAGCCCCACAG
GTCCTCTTTAGCCACAGGGAACCTCCTCTGGAGCTGAAAGACACAGACGCCGCTGTGGGTGACAACATTG
GCTACATTACCTTTGTGCTGTTCCCTCGTCACACCAATGCCAGTGCACGAGACAACACCATCAACCTGAT
CCACACGTTCCGGGACTACCTGCACTACCACATCAAGTGCTCTAAGGCCTATATTCACACACGTATGCGG
GCGAAAACGTCTGACTTCCTCAAGGTGCTGAACCGCGCACGCCCAGATGCCGAGAAAAAAGAAATGAAAA
CAATCACGGGGAAGACGTTTTCATCCCGCGGGGGTGCGTCAGGCGGCAGCGGATCTGGACCGGTCGCCAC
CATGGTGAGCAAGGGCGAGGAGCTGTTCACCGGGGTGGTGCCCATCCTGGTCGAGCTGGACGGCGACGTA
AACGGCCACAAGTTCAGCGTGTCCGGCGAGGGCGAGGGCGATGCCACCTACGGCAAGCTGACCCTGAAGT
TCATCTGCACCACCGGCAAGCTGCCCGTGCCCTGGCCCACCCTCGTGACCACCTTGACCTACGGCGTGCA
GTGCTTCGCCCGCTACCCCGACCACATGAAGCAGCACGACTTCTTCAAGTCCGCCATGCCCGAAGGCTAC
GTCCAGGAGCGCACCATCTTCTTCAAGGACGACGGCAACTACAAGACCCGCGCCGAGGTGAAGTTCGAGG
GCGACACCCTGGTGAACCGCATCGAGCTGAAGGGCATCGACTTCAAGGAGGACGGCAACATCCTGGGGCA
CAAGCTGGAGTACAACTACAACAGCCACAAGGTCTATATCACCGCCGACAAGCAGAAGAACGGCATCAAG
GTGAACTTCAAGACCCGCCACAACATCGAGGACGGCAGCGTGCAGCTCGCCGACCACTACCAGCAGAACA
CCCCCATCGGCGACGGCCCCGTGCTGCTGCCCGACAACCACTACCTGAGCACCCAGTCCAAGCTGAGCAA
AGACCCCAACGAGAAGCGCGATCACATGGTCCTGCTGGAGTTCGTGACCGCCGCCGGGATCACTCTCGGC
ATGGACGAGCTGTACAAGTAAGCGGCCGCGACTCTAGATCATAATCAGCCATACCCAC
