>Addgene plasmid #53997 | mEmerald-ARPp34-N-14 | addgene partial sequence | sequence record 89336 | EGFP-N 5'-CGTCGCCGTCCAGCTCGACCAG-3'
CTCCTCGCCCTTGCTCACCATGGTGGCGACCGGTCCAGATCCGCTGCCGCCTGACGCACCCCCGCGGGAT
GAAAACGTCTTCCCCGTGATTGTTTTCATTTCTTTTTTCTCGGCATCTGGGCGTGCGCGGTTCAGCACCT
TGAGGAAGTCAGACGTTTTCGCCCGCATACGTGTGTGAATATAGGCCTTAGAGCACTTGATGTGGTAGTG
CAGGTAGTCCCGGAACGTGTGGATCAGGTTGATGGTGTTGTCTCGTGCACTGGCATTGGTGTGACGAGGG
AACAGCACAAAGGTAATGTAGCCAATGTTGTCACCCACAGCGGCGTCTGTGTCTTTCAGCTCCAGAGGAG
GTTCCCTGTGGCTAAAGAGGACCTGTGGGGCTGTGTGGCTGGCTCTGCGTCCTTCTTTGAACTCCTGCAT
GAACACCTTTCCAATGACCACATCGTCGTCATCCTTAAACACTGTGCTGAAGACTACTGTGACTCTGTCC
TTTTTAGACTCAACATACATGGTCTCATCATCCCTATAATGGATAACTGCCCTGTTCTCTCCTTCCTTGC
CCTCTTCTTGGAATTGGAAGTATTTTTCAAAGACAGAGGCAAAACAATTTCGCTTCAACATGCCAGCTTG
ATGCACAATGGAATCCTTGGATGCCGGAAGATTTTCAAGGTCATATAGCAAAGAGACATTGTATCCTGAT
TCTGGATTTACCAAGAAACTCCCGTACACCCTCTTTAATAACTCATCAGCACCATGTGCCTGAAGTTCCT
TGTAGAATTTCAAAGAAATACTGACCATCACTTTTGTTTTGTCTCCATTAGGATTTGAAATATGATAGAG
GACCCCATCGAAATCTGCAAATGTTACTTCTACTGCTTCCGGTTTGTTTCCGGCGGCTGCGTTCTCGAAC
TTGAGCGCGAGCGTCTCCTCGATGATGCGGTTGTTCACCTCCAGCAGGATCATGG
